>Addgene plasmid #33206 | pAG252 | depositor partial sequence | sequence record 39447 | MAP4K4 3'UTR
TTTGGGATTGAGCATCATACTGGAAAGCAAACACCTTTCCTCCAGCTCCAGAATTCCTTGTCTCTGAATG
ACTCTGTCTTGTGGGTGTCTGACAGTGGCGACGATGAACATGCCGTTGGTTTTATTGGCAGTGGGCACAA
GGAGGTGAGAAGTGGTGGTAAAAGGAGCGGAGTGCTGAAGCAGAGAGCAGATTTAATATAGTAACATTAA
CAGTGTATTTAATTGACATTTCTTTTTTGTAATGTGACGATATGTGGACAAAGAAGAAGATGCAGGTTTA
AGAAGTTAATATTTATAAAATGTGAAAGACACAGTTACTAGGATAACTTTTTTGTGGGTGGGGCTTGGGA
GATGGGGTGGGGTGGGTTAAGGGGTCCCATTTTGTTTCTTTGGATTTGGGGTGGGGGTCCTGGCCAAGAA
CTCAGTCATTTTTCTGTGTACCAGGTTGCCTAAATCA
