>Addgene plasmid #33206 | pAG252 | addgene partial sequence | sequence record 41257 | Rluc-F 5'-ccaggattcttttccaatgc-3'
CTGAATTTGTCAAGTAAAAGGTCTTCATTTTTCGCAAGAAGATGCACCTGATGAAATGGGAAAATATATC
AAATCGTTCGTTGAGCGAGTTCTCAAAAATGAACAATAATTCTAGGAGCTCTTTGGGATTGAGCATCATA
CTGGAAAGCAAACACCTTTCCTCCAGCTCCAGAATTCCTTGTCTCTGAATGACTCTGTCTTGTGGGTGTC
TGACAGTGGCGACGATGAACATGCCGTTGGTTTTATTGGCAGTGGGCACAAGGAGGTGAGAAGTGGTGGT
AAAAGGAGCGGAGTGCTGAAGCAGAGAGCAGATTTAATATAGTAACATTAACAGTGTATTTAATTGACAT
TTCTTTTTTGTAATGTGACGATATGTGGACAAAGAAGAAGATGCAGGTTTAAGAAGTTAATATTTATAAA
ATGTGAAAGACACAGTTACTAGGATAACTTTTTTGTGGGTGGGGCTTGGGAGATGGGGTGGGGTGGGTTA
AGGGGTCCCATTTTGTTTCTTTGGATTTGGGGTGGGGGTCCTGGCCAAGAACTCAGTCATTTTTCTGTGT
ACCAGGTTGCCTAAATCAACTAGTTGTTCTAGAGCGGCCGCTTCGAGCAGACATGATAAGATACATTGAT
GAGTTTGGACAAACCACAACTAGAATGCAGTGAAAAAAATGCTTTATTTGTGAAATTTGTGATGCTATTG
CTTTATTTGTAACCATTATAAGCTGCAATAAACAAGTTAACAACAACAATTGCATTCATTTTATGTTTCA
GGTTCAGGGGGAGGTGTGGGAGGTTTTTTAAAGCAAGTAAAACCTCTAC
