[The description below was written by a language model from this plasmid's Addgene catalogue record.]
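Description:
pAG252 is a mammalian luciferase reporter plasmid built on the pIS2 backbone (3,745 bp without insert), carrying a 3′UTR fragment of human MAP4K4 downstream of the luciferase coding sequence. It is maintained in E. coli as a high-copy plasmid under ampicillin selection. The record does not include a feature table, so the bacterial origin, the polyadenylation signal and the exact boundaries or length of the UTR fragment are not stated.

The reporter is driven by the SV40 early enhancer/promoter, which gives constitutive expression in transfected mammalian cells. The catalogue lists luciferase as an N-terminal element supplied by the backbone, and the use of an Rluc forward sequencing primer suggests that this is Renilla luciferase. The MAP4K4 3′UTR sequence was inserted between SacI and SpeI sites, both of which remain intact, so the fragment can be excised or exchanged. Because the insert lies after the luciferase open reading frame, it is transcribed as the untranslated tail of the reporter mRNA rather than translated as a protein fusion. Regulatory elements within the UTR, such as microRNA target sites, therefore act on the stability and translation of the luciferase message and are read out as changes in luciferase activity.

The associated study examined how seed-pairing stability and target-site abundance influence the targeting proficiency of lsy-6 and other microRNAs. This is consistent with pAG252 being used in reporter assays that measure microRNA-mediated repression conferred by the MAP4K4 3′UTR. The record does not say which microRNA or sites are tested, nor whether this version carries wild-type or mutated sites.
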