Addgene plasmid #33206: pAG252
Depositing lab: David Bartel. Depositing organization: Whitehead Institute for Biomedical Research. Publication: Weak seed-pairing stability and high target-site abundance decrease the proficiency of lsy-6 and other microRNAs. Garcia DM, Baek D, Shin C, Bell GW, Grimson A, Bartel DP. Nat Struct Mol Biol. 2011 Sep 11;18(10):1139-46. doi: 10.1038/nsmb.2115. PubMed 21909094.
Backbone
  Vector backbone: pIS2
  Backbone manufacturer: Addgene plasmid #12177
  Backbone size w/o insert (bp): 3745
  Vector type: Mammalian Expression, Luciferase
Growth in bacteria
  Bacterial resistance: Ampicillin, 100 μg/mL
  Growth temperature: 37°C
  Growth strain: DH5alpha
  Copy number: High Copy
Gene/Insert
  Gene/Insert name: MAP4K4 3'UTR
  Species: H. sapiens (human)
  GenBank ID: NM_145686.2
  Entrez Gene: MAP4K4 (a.k.a. FLH21957, HEL-S-31, HGK, MEKKK4, NIK)
  Promoter: SV40 early enhancer/promoter
  Tag / fusion protein: Luciferase (N terminal on backbone)
  Cloning method: Restriction Enzyme; 5′ cloning site SacI (not destroyed); 3′ cloning site SpeI (not destroyed)
  Sequencing primers: 5′ Rluc-F; 3′ EBV Reverse
Terms and licenses: Academic/Nonprofit Terms; Industry Terms: Not Available to Industry
How to cite: pAG252 was a gift from David Bartel (Addgene plasmid # 33206 ; http://n2t.net/addgene:33206 ; RRID:Addgene_33206)
